Addgene plasmid #91603: pPN174
Purpose: Express sgRNA targeting human DYRK1A
Depositing lab: Lindy Barrett. Depositing organization: Broad Institute. Publication: A Scaled Framework for CRISPR Editing of Human Pluripotent Stem Cells to Study Psychiatric Disease. Hazelbaker DZ, Beccard A, Bara AM, Dabkowski N, Messana A, Mazzucato P, Lam D, Manning D, Eggan K, Barrett LE. Stem Cell Reports. 2017 Oct 10;9(4):1315-1327. doi: 10.1016/j.stemcr.2017.09.006. PubMed 29020615.
Backbone
  Vector backbone: pUC19-U6 promoter
  Vector type: CRISPR
Growth in bacteria
  Bacterial resistance: Ampicillin, 100 μg/mL
  Growth temperature: 37°C
  Growth strain: DH5alpha
  Copy number: High Copy
Gene/Insert
  Gene/Insert name: DYRK1A (alt name: NM_001396.3)
  gRNA/shRNA sequence: GTCACTGTACTGATGTGAAT
  Species: H. sapiens (human)
  Insert size (bp): 21
  Entrez Gene: DYRK1A (a.k.a. DYRK, DYRK1, HP86, MNB, MNBH, MRD7)
  Promoter: U6
  Cloning method: Restriction Enzyme; 5′ cloning site BbsI (destroyed during cloning); 3′ cloning site BbsI (destroyed during cloning)
  Sequencing primers: 5′ M13F (-21)
Terms and licenses: Academic/Nonprofit Terms; Industry Terms: Not Available to Industry
How to cite: pPN174 was a gift from Lindy Barrett (Addgene plasmid # 91603 ; http://n2t.net/addgene:91603 ; RRID:Addgene_91603)
