[The description below was written by a language model from this plasmid's Addgene catalogue record and pLannotate feature annotations shown in this document.]
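Description:
pPN174 is a small (about 3.0 kb) CRISPR guide RNA expression plasmid built on a pUC19 backbone into which a human U6 promoter cassette has been placed. It is propagated in E. coli as a high-copy plasmid through the ColE1/pUC-type origin of replication and is selected with ampicillin via the β-lactamase (AmpR) gene and its native promoter. The remaining annotated elements are remnants of the pUC19 parent and have no role in the payload. These include the lac promoter, lac operator and CAP binding site, along with fragments of lacZα, lacI, rop, bom and the multiple cloning site.

The functional unit is a single RNA polymerase III transcription cassette. The human U6 snRNA promoter drives a roughly 20-nucleotide spacer directed against human DYRK1A, fused directly to the Streptococcus pyogenes Cas9 guide RNA scaffold. The spacer was inserted as an oligonucleotide duplex between two BbsI sites, which were destroyed in the process. It lies in the short unannotated gap between the U6 promoter and the scaffold in the feature table. The plasmid encodes no Cas9 and carries no mammalian selection marker or reporter, so the nuclease must be supplied separately, for example from a co-delivered plasmid.

According to the record, the construct expresses an sgRNA targeting DYRK1A. It was generated as part of a scaled CRISPR editing workflow in human pluripotent stem cells aimed at studying genes implicated in psychiatric disease. Its expected use is transient delivery into human cells to direct SpCas9 cleavage at the DYRK1A locus.
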