Features (pLannotate 1.2.2; 13 found; start..end, strand, type, name):
      1..241     +  promoter       U6 promoter: RNA polymerase III promoter for human U6 snRNA
    271..346     +  misc_RNA       gRNA scaffold: guide RNA scaffold for the Streptococcus pyogenes CRISPR/Cas9 system
    395..411     -  protein_bind   lac operator: The lac repressor binds to the lac operator to inhibit transcription in E. coli. This inhibition can be relieved by adding lactose or isopropyl-β-D-thiogalactopyranoside (IPTG). lac repressor encoded by lacI
    419..449     -  promoter       lac promoter: promoter for the E. coli lac operon
    464..485     -  protein_bind   CAP binding site: CAP binding activates transcription in the presence of cAMP. E. coli catabolite activator protein
    498..590     -  CDS            lacI (fragment): lac repressor; lacI; The lac repressor binds to the lac operator to inhibit transcription in E. coli. This inhibition can be relieved by adding lactose or isopropyl-β-D-thiogalactopyranoside (IPTG).
    773..1361    -  rep_origin     ori: high-copy-number ColE1/pMB1/pBR322/pUC origin of replication
   1532..2392    -  CDS            AmpR: β-lactamase; bla; confers resistance to ampicillin, carbenicillin, and related antibiotics
   2393..2497    -  promoter       AmpR promoter: bla
   2592..2627    +  CDS            rop (fragment): Rop protein, which maintains plasmids at low copy number; rop
   2729..2828    +  misc_feature   bom (fragment): basis of mobility region from pBR322
   2834..2991    -  CDS            lacZα (fragment): LacZα fragment of β-galactosidase; lacZ fragment
   2988..3014    +  misc_feature   MCS (fragment): pUC18/19 multiple cloning site
>Addgene plasmid #91603 | pPN174 | addgene full sequence | sequence record 180181 | Addgene NGS Result
GAGGGCCTATTTCCCATGATTCCTTCATATTTGCATATACGATACAAGGCTGTTAGAGAGATAATTGGAA
TTAATTTGACTGTAAACACAAAGATATTAGTACAAAATACGTGACGTAGAAAGTAATAATTTCTTGGGTA
GTTTGCAGTTTTAAAATTATGTTTTAAAATGGACTATCATATGCTTACCGTAACTTGAAAGTATTTCGAT
TTCTTGGCTTTATATATCTTGTGGAAAGGACGAAACACCGGTCACTGTACTGATGTGAATGTTTTAGAGC
TAGAAATAGCAAGTTAAAATAAGGCTAGTCCGTTATCAACTTGAAAAAGTGGCACCGAGTCGGTGCTTTT
TTAAGCTTGGCGTAATCATGGTCATAGCTGTTTCCTGTGTGAAATTGTTATCCGCTCACAATTCCACACA
ACATACGAGCCGGAAGCATAAAGTGTAAAGCCTGGGGTGCCTAATGAGTGAGCTAACTCACATTAATTGC
GTTGCGCTCACTGCCCGCTTTCCAGTCGGGAAACCTGTCGTGCCAGCTGCATTAATGAATCGGCCAACGC
GCGGGGAGAGGCGGTTTGCGTATTGGGCGCTCTTCCGCTTCCTCGCTCACTGACTCGCTGCGCTCGGTCG
TTCGGCTGCGGCGAGCGGTATCAGCTCACTCAAAGGCGGTAATACGGTTATCCACAGAATCAGGGGATAA
CGCAGGAAAGAACATGTGAGCAAAAGGCCAGCAAAAGGCCAGGAACCGTAAAAAGGCCGCGTTGCTGGCG
TTTTTCCATAGGCTCCGCCCCCCTGACGAGCATCACAAAAATCGACGCTCAAGTCAGAGGTGGCGAAACC
CGACAGGACTATAAAGATACCAGGCGTTTCCCCCTGGAAGCTCCCTCGTGCGCTCTCCTGTTCCGACCCT
GCCGCTTACCGGATACCTGTCCGCCTTTCTCCCTTCGGGAAGCGTGGCGCTTTCTCATAGCTCACGCTGT
AGGTATCTCAGTTCGGTGTAGGTCGTTCGCTCCAAGCTGGGCTGTGTGCACGAACCCCCCGTTCAGCCCG
ACCGCTGCGCCTTATCCGGTAACTATCGTCTTGAGTCCAACCCGGTAAGACACGACTTATCGCCACTGGC
AGCAGCCACTGGTAACAGGATTAGCAGAGCGAGGTATGTAGGCGGTGCTACAGAGTTCTTGAAGTGGTGG
CCTAACTACGGCTACACTAGAAGAACAGTATTTGGTATCTGCGCTCTGCTGAAGCCAGTTACCTTCGGAA
AAAGAGTTGGTAGCTCTTGATCCGGCAAACAAACCACCGCTGGTAGCGGTGGTTTTTTTGTTTGCAAGCA
GCAGATTACGCGCAGAAAAAAAGGATCTCAAGAAGATCCTTTGATCTTTTCTACGGGGTCTGACGCTCAG
TGGAACGAAAACTCACGTTAAGGGATTTTGGTCATGAGATTATCAAAAAGGATCTTCACCTAGATCCTTT
TAAATTAAAAATGAAGTTTTAAATCAATCTAAAGTATATATGAGTAAACTTGGTCTGACAGTTACCAATG
CTTAATCAGTGAGGCACCTATCTCAGCGATCTGTCTATTTCGTTCATCCATAGTTGCCTGACTCCCCGTC
GTGTAGATAACTACGATACGGGAGGGCTTACCATCTGGCCCCAGTGCTGCAATGATACCGCGAGACCCAC
GCTCACCGGCTCCAGATTTATCAGCAATAAACCAGCCAGCCGGAAGGGCCGAGCGCAGAAGTGGTCCTGC
AACTTTATCCGCCTCCATCCAGTCTATTAATTGTTGCCGGGAAGCTAGAGTAAGTAGTTCGCCAGTTAAT
AGTTTGCGCAACGTTGTTGCCATTGCTACAGGCATCGTGGTGTCACGCTCGTCGTTTGGTATGGCTTCAT
TCAGCTCCGGTTCCCAACGATCAAGGCGAGTTACATGATCCCCCATGTTGTGCAAAAAAGCGGTTAGCTC
CTTCGGTCCTCCGATCGTTGTCAGAAGTAAGTTGGCCGCAGTGTTATCACTCATGGTTATGGCAGCACTG
CATAATTCTCTTACTGTCATGCCATCCGTAAGATGCTTTTCTGTGACTGGTGAGTACTCAACCAAGTCAT
TCTGAGAATAGTGTATGCGGCGACCGAGTTGCTCTTGCCCGGCGTCAATACGGGATAATACCGCGCCACA
TAGCAGAACTTTAAAAGTGCTCATCATTGGAAAACGTTCTTCGGGGCGAAAACTCTCAAGGATCTTACCG
CTGTTGAGATCCAGTTCGATGTAACCCACTCGTGCACCCAACTGATCTTCAGCATCTTTTACTTTCACCA
GCGTTTCTGGGTGAGCAAAAACAGGAAGGCAAAATGCCGCAAAAAAGGGAATAAGGGCGACACGGAAATG
TTGAATACTCATACTCTTCCTTTTTCAATATTATTGAAGCATTTATCAGGGTTATTGTCTCATGAGCGGA
TACATATTTGAATGTATTTAGAAAAATAAACAAATAGGGGTTCCGCGCACATTTCCCCGAAAAGTGCCAC
CTGACGTCTAAGAAACCATTATTATCATGACATTAACCTATAAAAATAGGCGTATCACGAGGCCCTTTCG
TCTCGCGCGTTTCGGTGATGACGGTGAAAACCTCTGACACATGCAGCTCCCGGAGACGGTCACAGCTTGT
CTGTAAGCGGATGCCGGGAGCAGACAAGCCCGTCAGGGCGCGTCAGCGGGTGTTGGCGGGTGTCGGGGCT
GGCTTAACTATGCGGCATCAGAGCAGATTGTACTGAGAGTGCACCATATGCGGTGTGAAATACCGCACAG
ATGCGTAAGGAGAAAATACCGCATCAGGCGCCATTCGCCATTCAGGCTGCGCAACTGTTGGGAAGGGCGA
TCGGTGCGGGCCTCTTCGCTATTACGCCAGCTGGCGAAAGGGGGATGTGCTGCAAGGCGATTAAGTTGGG
TAACGCCAGGGTTTTCCCAGTCACGACGTTGTAAAACGACGGCCAGTGAATTCGAGCTCGGTACCCGGGG
ATCCGTTAATTAA
